>Addgene plasmid #211375 | P4-PE | addgene full sequence | sequence record 419148 | Addgene NGS Result
ATGTCTCCCGAAGATAAAATAGCTCAACTCAAACAGAAAATTCAGGCTTTGAAACAAGAAAACCAGCAGT
TGGAGGAAGAAAATGCGGCCCTGGAGTATGGCAGTGGCGGTAGTTCTGGCGGCTCACTTCAACTGCCTCC
ACTTGAAAGACTGACACTGGGATCATTACAATTACCTCCTTTAGAACGATTAACACTCGGTTCACTACAG
CTTCCGCCTCTTGAGAGATTGACATTAAGTGGTGGATCTACGTCCACGCTGCTAATGGAGAACTCGTCTG
GAGGTTCTGATTACAAAGACGATGACGATAAGAAACGGACAGCCGACGGAAGCGAGTTCGAGTCACCAAA
GAAGAAGCGGAAAGTCGACAAGAAGTACAGCATCGGCCTGGACATCGGCACCAACTCTGTGGGCTGGGCC
GTGATCACCGACGAGTACAAGGTGCCCAGCAAGAAATTCAAGGTGCTGGGCAACACCGACCGGCACAGCA
TCAAGAAGAACCTGATCGGAGCCCTGCTGTTCGACAGCGGCGAAACAGCCGAGGCCACCCGGCTGAAGAG
AACCGCCAGAAGAAGATACACCAGACGGAAGAACCGGATCTGCTATCTGCAAGAGATCTTCAGCAACGAG
ATGGCCAAGGTGGACGACAGCTTCTTCCACAGACTGGAAGAGTCCTTCCTGGTGGAAGAGGATAAGAAGC
ACGAGCGGCACCCCATCTTTGGCAACATCGTGGACGAGGTGGCCTACCACGAGAAGTACCCCACCATCTA
CCACCTGAGAAAGAAACTGGTGGACAGCACCGACAAGGCCGACCTGCGGCTGATCTATCTGGCCCTGGCC
CACATGATCAAGTTCCGGGGCCACTTCCTGATCGAGGGCGACCTGAACCCCGACAACAGCGACGTGGACA
AGCTGTTCATCCAGCTGGTGCAGACCTACAACCAGCTGTTCGAGGAAAACCCCATCAACGCCAGCGGCGT
GGACGCCAAGGCCATCCTGTCTGCCAGACTGAGCAAGAGCAGAAAGCTGGAAAATCTGATCGCCCAGCTG
CCCGGCGAGAAGAAGAATGGCCTGTTCGGAAACCTGATTGCCCTGAGCCTGGGCCTGACCCCCAACTTCA
AGAGCAACTTCGACCTGGCCGAGGATGCCAAACTGCAGCTGAGCAAGGACACCTACGACGACGACCTGGA
CAACCTGCTGGCCCAGATCGGCGACCAGTACGCCGACCTGTTTCTGGCCGCCAAGAACCTGTCCGACGCC
ATCCTGCTGAGCGACATCCTGAGAGTGAACACCGAGATCACCAAGGCCCCCCTGAGCGCCTCTATGATCA
AGAGATACGACGAGCACCACCAGGACCTGACCCTGCTGAAAGCTCTCGTGCGGCAGCAGCTGCCTGAGAA
GTACAAAGAGATTTTCTTCGACCAGAGCAAGAACGGCTACGCCGGCTACATTGACGGCGGAGCCAGCCAG
GAAGAGTTCTACAAGTTCATCAAGCCCATCCTGGAAAAGATGGACGGCACCGAGGAACTGCTCGTGAAGC
TGAAGAGAGAGGACCTGCTGCGGAAGCAGCGGACCTTCGACAACGGCAGCATCCCCCACCAGATCCACCT
GGGAGAGCTGCACGCCATTCTGCGGCGGCAGGAAGATTTTTACCCATTCCTGAAGGACAACCGGGAAAAG
ATCGAGAAGATCCTGACCTTCCGCATCCCCTACTACGTGGGCCCTCTGGCCAGGGGAAACAGCAGATTCG
CCTGGATGACCAGAAAGAGCGAGGAAACCATCACCCCCTGGAACTTCGAGGAAGTGGTGGACAAGGGCGC
TTCCGCCCAGAGCTTCATCGAGCGGATGACCAACTTCGATAAGAACCTGCCCAACGAGAAGGTGCTGCCC
AAGCACAGCCTGCTGTACGAGTACTTCACCGTGTATAACGAGCTGACCAAAGTGAAATACGTGACCGAGG
GAATGAGAAAGCCCGCCTTCCTGAGCGGCGAGCAGAAAAAGGCCATCGTGGACCTGCTGTTCAAGACCAA
CCGGAAAGTGACCGTGAAGCAGCTGAAAGAGGACTACTTCAAGAAAATCGAGTGCTTCGACTCCGTGGAA
ATCTCCGGCGTGGAAGATCGGTTCAACGCCTCCCTGGGCACATACCACGATCTGCTGAAAATTATCAAGG
ACAAGGACTTCCTGGACAATGAGGAAAACGAGGACATTCTGGAAGATATCGTGCTGACCCTGACACTGTT
TGAGGACAGAGAGATGATCGAGGAACGGCTGAAAACCTATGCCCACCTGTTCGACGACAAAGTGATGAAG
CAGCTGAAGCGGCGGAGATACACCGGCTGGGGCAGGCTGAGCCGGAAGCTGATCAACGGCATCCGGGACA
AGCAGTCCGGCAAGACAATCCTGGATTTCCTGAAGTCCGACGGCTTCGCCAACAGAAACTTCATGCAGCT
GATCCACGACGACAGCCTGACCTTTAAAGAGGACATCCAGAAAGCCCAGGTGTCCGGCCAGGGCGATAGC
CTGCACGAGCACATTGCCAATCTGGCCGGCAGCCCCGCCATTAAGAAGGGCATCCTGCAGACAGTGAAGG
TGGTGGACGAGCTCGTGAAAGTGATGGGCCGGCACAAGCCCGAGAACATCGTGATCGAAATGGCCAGAGA
GAACCAGACCACCCAGAAGGGACAGAAGAACAGCCGCGAGAGAATGAAGCGGATCGAAGAGGGCATCAAA
GAGCTGGGCAGCCAGATCCTGAAAGAACACCCCGTGGAAAACACCCAGCTGCAGAACGAGAAGCTGTACC
TGTACTACCTGCAGAATGGGCGGGATATGTACGTGGACCAGGAACTGGACATCAACCGGCTGTCCGACTA
CGATGTGGACGCTATCGTGCCTCAGAGCTTTCTGAAGGACGACTCCATCGACAACAAGGTGCTGACCAGA
AGCGACAAGAACCGGGGCAAGAGCGACAACGTGCCCTCCGAAGAGGTCGTGAAGAAGATGAAGAACTACT
GGCGGCAGCTGCTGAACGCCAAGCTGATTACCCAGAGAAAGTTCGACAATCTGACCAAGGCCGAGAGAGG
CGGCCTGAGCGAACTGGATAAGGCCGGCTTCATCAAGAGACAGCTGGTGGAAACCCGGCAGATCACAAAG
CACGTGGCACAGATCCTGGACTCCCGGATGAACACTAAGTACGACGAGAATGACAAGCTGATCCGGGAAG
TGAAAGTGATCACCCTGAAGTCCAAGCTGGTGTCCGATTTCCGGAAGGATTTCCAGTTTTACAAAGTGCG
CGAGATCAACAACTACCACCACGCCCACGACGCCTACCTGAACGCCGTCGTGGGAACCGCCCTGATCAAA
AAGTACCCTAAGCTGGAAAGCGAGTTCGTGTACGGCGACTACAAGGTGTACGACGTGCGGAAGATGATCG
CCAAGAGCGAGCAGGAAATCGGCAAGGCTACCGCCAAGTACTTCTTCTACAGCAACATCATGAACTTTTT
CAAGACCGAGATTACCCTGGCCAACGGCGAGATCCGGAAGCGGCCTCTGATCGAGACAAACGGCGAAACC
GGGGAGATCGTGTGGGATAAGGGCCGGGATTTTGCCACCGTGCGGAAAGTGCTGAGCATGCCCCAAGTGA
ATATCGTGAAAAAGACCGAGGTGCAGACAGGCGGCTTCAGCAAAGAGTCTATCCTGCCCAAGAGGAACAG
CGATAAGCTGATCGCCAGAAAGAAGGACTGGGACCCTAAGAAGTACGGCGGCTTCGACAGCCCCACCGTG
GCCTATTCTGTGCTGGTGGTGGCCAAAGTGGAAAAGGGCAAGTCCAAGAAACTGAAGAGTGTGAAAGAGC
TGCTGGGGATCACCATCATGGAAAGAAGCAGCTTCGAGAAGAATCCCATCGACTTTCTGGAAGCCAAGGG
CTACAAAGAAGTGAAAAAGGACCTGATCATCAAGCTGCCTAAGTACTCCCTGTTCGAGCTGGAAAACGGC
CGGAAGAGAATGCTGGCCTCTGCCGGCGAACTGCAGAAGGGAAACGAACTGGCCCTGCCCTCCAAATATG
TGAACTTCCTGTACCTGGCCAGCCACTATGAGAAGCTGAAGGGCTCCCCCGAGGATAATGAGCAGAAACA
GCTGTTTGTGGAACAGCACAAGCACTACCTGGACGAGATCATCGAGCAGATCAGCGAGTTCTCCAAGAGA
GTGATCCTGGCCGACGCTAATCTGGACAAAGTGCTGTCCGCCTACAACAAGCACCGGGATAAGCCCATCA
GAGAGCAGGCCGAGAATATCATCCACCTGTTTACCCTGACCAATCTGGGAGCCCCTGCCGCCTTCAAGTA
CTTTGACACCACCATCGACCGGAAGAGGTACACCAGCACCAAAGAGGTGCTGGACGCCACCCTGATCCAC
CAGAGCATCACCGGCCTGTACGAGACACGGATCGACCTGTCTCAGCTGGGAGGTGACTCCGGCGGAAGCT
CTGGTGGCAGCAAGCGGACCGCCGACGGCTCTGAATTCGAGAGCCCTAAGAAGAAAAGAAAGGTGAGCGG
AGGCTCTAGCGGCGGAAGCACCCTGAACATTGAAGACGAGTATAGACTGCATGAAACAAGCAAGGAACCC
GACGTGTCCCTGGGCTCCACCTGGCTGTCCGACTTTCCCCAGGCCTGGGCCGAGACAGGAGGAATGGGCC
TGGCCGTGCGGCAGGCACCCCTGATCATCCCTCTGAAGGCCACCTCTACACCCGTGAGCATCAAGCAGTA
CCCTATGTCTCAGGAGGCCAGACTGGGCATCAAGCCTCACATCCAGAGGCTGCTGGACCAGGGCATCCTG
GTGCCATGCCAGAGCCCCTGGAACACACCACTGCTGCCCGTGAAGAAGCCAGGCACCAATGACTATAGAC
CCGTGCAGGATCTGAGAGAGGTGAACAAGAGGGTGGAGGATATCCACCCCACCGTGCCCAACCCTTACAA
TCTGCTGTCCGGCCTGCCCCCTTCTCACCAGTGGTATACAGTGCTGGACCTGAAGGATGCCTTCTTTTGT
CTGAGACTGCACCCTACCAGCCAGCCACTGTTCGCCTTTGAGTGGAGGGACCCTGAGATGGGCATCTCTG
GCCAGCTGACCTGGACACGCCTGCCTCAGGGCTTCAAGAATAGCCCAACACTGTTTAACGAGGCCCTGCA
CCGCGACCTGGCAGATTTCCGGATCCAGCACCCAGATCTGATCCTGCTGCAGTACGTGGACGATCTGCTG
CTGGCCGCCACCAGCGAGCTGGATTGCCAGCAGGGAACACGCGCCCTGCTGCAGACCCTGGGAAACCTGG
GATATAGGGCATCCGCCAAGAAGGCCCAGATCTGTCAGAAGCAGGTGAAGTACCTGGGCTATCTGCTGAA
GGAGGGCCAGAGATGGCTGACAGAGGCCAGGAAGGAGACAGTGATGGGCCAGCCAACACCCAAGACCCCA
AGACAGCTGAGGGAGTTCCTGGGCAAAGCAGGATTTTGCAGGCTGTTCATCCCAGGATTCGCAGAGATGG
CAGCACCTCTGTACCCACTGACCAAGCCGGGCACCCTGTTTAATTGGGGCCCTGACCAGCAGAAGGCCTA
TCAGGAGATCAAGCAGGCCCTGCTGACAGCACCAGCCCTGGGCCTGCCAGACCTGACCAAGCCTTTCGAG
CTGTTTGTGGATGAGAAGCAGGGCTACGCCAAGGGCGTGCTGACCCAGAAGCTGGGACCATGGAGACGGC
CCGTGGCCTATCTGTCCAAGAAGCTGGACCCAGTGGCAGCAGGATGGCCACCATGCCTGAGGATGGTGGC
AGCAATCGCCGTGCTGACAAAGGATGCCGGCAAGCTGACCATGGGACAGCCACTGGTCATCCTGGCACCA
CACGCAGTGGAGGCCCTGGTGAAGCAGCCTCCAGATCGCTGGCTGTCTAACGCCCGGATGACACACTACC
AGGCCCTGCTGCTGGACACCGATCGCGTGCAGTTTGGCCCTGTGGTGGCCCTGAATCCAGCCACCCTGCT
GCCTCTGCCAGAGGAGGGCCTGCAGCACAACTGTCTGGACATCCTGGCAGAGGCACACGGAACAAGGCCA
GACCTGACCGATCAGCCCCTGCCTGACGCCGATCACACATGGTATACCGATGGAAGCTCCCTGCTGCAGG
AGGGCCAGAGGAAGGCAGGAGCAGCAGTGACCACAGAGACAGAAGTGATCTGGGCCAAGGCCCTGCCAGC
AGGCACATCCGCCCAGCGGGCCGAGCTGATCGCCCTGACCCAGGCCCTGAAGATGGCCGAGGGCAAGAAG
CTGAACGTGTACACAGACTCCAGATATGCCTTCGCCACCGCACACATCCACGGAGAGATCTACAGGCGCC
GGGGCTGGCTGACCTCTGAGGGCAAGGAGATCAAGAACAAGGATGAGATCCTGGCCCTGCTGAAGGCCCT
GTTTCTGCCCAAGCGGCTGAGCATCATCCACTGTCCTGGACACCAGAAGGGACACTCCGCCGAGGCAAGG
GGCAATCGGATGGCCGACCAGGCCGCCAGAAAGGCTGCTATTACTGAAACTCCCGACACTTCCACTCTGC
TGTCTGGCGGCTCAAAAAGAACCGCCGACGGCAGCGAATTCGAGTCTCCCAAGAAGAAGAGGAAAGTCGG
CTCTGGCCCTGCCGCTAAGAGAGTGAAGCTGGACTGAGATCTTTTTCCCTCTGCCAAAAATTATGGGGAC
ATCATGAAGCCCCTTGAGCATCTGACTTCTGGCTAATAAAGGAAATTTATTTTCATTGCAATAGTGTGTT
GGAATTTTTTGTGTCTCTCACTCGGAAGGACATATGGGAGGGCAAATCATTTAAAACATCAGAATGAGTA
TTTGGTTTAGAGTTTGGCAACATATGCCCATATGCTGGCTGCCATGAACAAAGGTTGGCTATAAAGAGGT
CATCAGTATATGAAACAGCCCCCTGCTGTCCATTCCTTATTCCATAGAAAAGCCTTGACTTGAGGTTAGA
TTTTTTTTATATTTTGTTTTGTGTTATTTTTTTCTTTAACATCCCTAAAATTTTCCTTACATGTTTTACT
AGCCAGATTTTTCCTCCTCTCCTGACTACTCCCAGTCATAGCTGTCCCTCTTCTCTTATGGAGATCCCTC
GACGGATCGGCCGCAATTCGTAACCATGTCATAGCTGTTTCCTGTGTGAAATTGTTATCCGCTCACAATT
CCACACAACATACGAGCCGGAAGCATAAAGTGTAAAGCCTGGGGTGCCTAATGAGTGAGCTAACTCACAT
TAATTGCGTTGCGCTCACTGCCCGCTTTCCAGTCGGGAAACCTGTCGTGCCAGCTGCATTAATGAATCGG
CCAACGCGCGGGGAGAGGCGGTTTGCGTATTGGGCGCTCTTCCGCTTCCTCGCTCACTGACTCGCTGCGC
TCGGTCGTTCGGCTGCGGCGAGCGGTATCAGCTCACTCAAAGGCGGTAATACGGTTATCCACAGAATCAG
GGGATAACGCAGGAAAGAACATGTGAGCAAAAGGCCAGCAAAAGGCCAGGAACCGTAAAAAGGCCGCGTT
GCTGGCGTTTTTCCATAGGCTCCGCCCCCCTGACGAGCATCACAAAAATCGACGCTCAAGTCAGAGGTGG
CGAAACCCGACAGGACTATAAAGATACCAGGCGTTTCCCCCTGGAAGCTCCCTCGTGCGCTCTCCTGTTC
CGACCCTGCCGCTTACCGGATACCTGTCCGCCTTTCTCCCTTCGGGAAGCGTGGCGCTTTCTCATAGCTC
ACGCTGTAGGTATCTCAGTTCGGTGTAGGTCGTTCGCTCCAAGCTGGGCTGTGTGCACGAACCCCCCGTT
CAGCCCGACCGCTGCGCCTTATCCGGTAACTATCGTCTTGAGTCCAACCCGGTAAGACACGACTTATCGC
CACTGGCAGCAGCCACTGGTAACAGGATTAGCAGAGCGAGGTATGTAGGCGGTGCTACAGAGTTCTTGAA
GTGGTGGCCTAACTACGGCTACACTAGAAGAACAGTATTTGGTATCTGCGCTCTGCTGAAGCCAGTTACC
TTCGGAAAAAGAGTTGGTAGCTCTTGATCCGGCAAACAAACCACCGCTGGTAGCGGTGGTTTTTTTGTTT
GCAAGCAGCAGATTACGCGCAGAAAAAAAGGATCTCAAGAAGATCCTTTGATCTTTTCTACGGGGTCTGA
CGCTCAGTGGAACGAAAACTCACGTTAAGGGATTTTGGTCATGAGATTATCAAAAAGGATCTTCACCTAG
ATCCTTTTAAATTAAAAATGAAGTTTTAAATCAATCTAAAGTATATATGAGTAAACTTGGTCTGACAGTT
ACCAATGCTTAATCAGTGAGGCACCTATCTCAGCGATCTGTCTATTTCGTTCATCCATAGTTGCCTGACT
CCCCGTCGTGTAGATAACTACGATACGGGAGGGCTTACCATCTGGCCCCAGTGCTGCAATGATACCGCGA
GACCCACGCTCACCGGCTCCAGATTTATCAGCAATAAACCAGCCAGCCGGAAGGGCCGAGCGCAGAAGTG
GTCCTGCAACTTTATCCGCCTCCATCCAGTCTATTAATTGTTGCCGGGAAGCTAGAGTAAGTAGTTCGCC
AGTTAATAGTTTGCGCAACGTTGTTGCCATTGCTACAGGCATCGTGGTGTCACGCTCGTCGTTTGGTATG
GCTTCATTCAGCTCCGGTTCCCAACGATCAAGGCGAGTTACATGATCCCCCATGTTGTGCAAAAAAGCGG
TTAGCTCCTTCGGTCCTCCGATCGTTGTCAGAAGTAAGTTGGCCGCAGTGTTATCACTCATGGTTATGGC
AGCACTGCATAATTCTCTTACTGTCATGCCATCCGTAAGATGCTTTTCTGTGACTGGTGAGTACTCAACC
AAGTCATTCTGAGAATAGTGTATGCGGCGACCGAGTTGCTCTTGCCCGGCGTCAATACGGGATAATACCG
CGCCACATAGCAGAACTTTAAAAGTGCTCATCATTGGAAAACGTTCTTCGGGGCGAAAACTCTCAAGGAT
CTTACCGCTGTTGAGATCCAGTTCGATGTAACCCACTCGTGCACCCAACTGATCTTCAGCATCTTTTACT
TTCACCAGCGTTTCTGGGTGAGCAAAAACAGGAAGGCAAAATGCCGCAAAAAAGGGAATAAGGGCGACAC
GGAAATGTTGAATACTCATACTCTTCCTTTTTCAATATTATTGAAGCATTTATCAGGGTTATTGTCTCAT
GAGCGGATACATATTTGAATGTATTTAGAAAAATAAACAAATAGGGGTTCCGCGCACATTTCCCCGAAAA
GTGCCACCTAAATTGTAAGCGTTAATATTTTGTTAAAATTCGCGTTAAATTTTTGTTAAATCAGCTCATT
TTTTAACCAATAGGCCGAAATCGGCAAAATCCCTTATAAATCAAAAGAATAGACCGAGATAGGGT
[37 nt withheld, positions 9446-9482]
AAAGAACGTGGACTCCAACGTCAAAGG
[49 nt withheld, positions 9510-9558]
T
[91 nt withheld, positions 9560-9650]
G
[124 nt withheld, positions 9652-9775]
CCCATTCGCCATTCAGGCTGCGCAACTGTTGGGAAGGGCGATCGGTGCGGGCCTCTTCGCTATTACGCCA
GCTGGCGAAAGGGGGATGTGCTGCAAGGCGATTAAGTTGGGTAACGCCAGGGTTTTCCCAGTCACGACGT
TGTAAAACGACGGCCAGTGAGCGCGCGTAATACGACTCACTATAGGGCGAATTGGAGCTCCACCGCGGTG
GCGGCCGCTCTAGAGAGCTTGGCCCATTGCATACGTTGTATCCATATCATAATATGTACATTTATATTGG
CTCATGTCCAACATTACCGCCATGTTGACATTGATTATTGACTAGTTATTAATAGTAATCAATTACGGGG
TCATTAGTTCATAGCCCATATATGGAGTTCCGCGTTACATAACTTACGGTAAATGGCCCGCCTGGCTGAC
CGCCCAACGACCCCCGCCCATTGACGTCAATAATGACGTATGTTCCCATAGTAACGCCAATAGGGACTTT
CCATTGACGTCAATGGGTGGAGTATTTACGGTAAACTGCCCACTTGGCAGTACATCAAGTGTATCATATG
CCAAGTACGCCCCCTATTGACGTCAATGACGGTAAATGGCCCGCCTGGCATTATGCCCAGTACATGACCT
TATGGGACTTTCCTACTTGGCAGTACATCTACGTATTAGTCATCGCTATTACCATGGTGATGCGGTTTTG
GCAGTACATCAATGGGCGTGGATAGCGGTTTGACTCACGGGGATTTCCAAGTCTCCACCCCATTGACGTC
AATGGGAGTTTGTTTTGGCACCAAAATCAACGGGACTTTCCAAAATGTCGTAACAACTCCGCCCCATTGA
CGCAAATGGGCGGTAGGCGTGTACGGTGGGAGGTCTATATAAGCAGAGCTCGTTTAGTGAACCGTCAGAT
CGCCTGGAGACGCCATCCACGCTGTTTTGACCTCCATAGAAGACACCGGGACCGATCCAGCCTCCGGTCG
ACCGATCCTGAGAACTTCAGGGTGAGTTTGGGGACCCTTGATTGTTCTTTCTTTTTCGCTATTGTAAAAT
TCATGTTATATGGAGGGGGCAAAGTTTTCAGGGTGTTGTTTAGAATGGGAAGATGTCCCTTGTATCACCA
TGGACCCTCATGATAATTTTGTTTCTTTCACTTTCTACTCTGTTGACAACCATTGTCTCCTCTTATTTTC
TTTTCATTTTCTGTAACTTTTTCGTTAAACTTTAGCTTGCATTTGTAACGAATTTTTAAATTCACTTTTG
TTTATTTGTCAGATTGTAAGTACTTTCTCTAATCACTTTTTTTTCAAGGCAATCAGGGTATATTATATTG
TACTTCAGCACAGTTTTAGAGAACAATTGTTATAATTAAATGATAAGGTAGAATATTTCTGCATATAAAT
TCTGGCTGGCGTGGAAATATTCTTATTGGTAGAAACAACTACACCCTGGTCATCATCCTGCCTTTCTCTT
TATGGTTACAATGATATACACTGTTTGAGATGAGGATAAAATACTCTGAGTCCAAACCGGGCCCCTCTGC
TAACCATGTTCATGCCTTCTTCTCTTTCCTACAGCTCCTGGGCAACGTGCTGGTTGTTGTGCTGTCTCAT
CATTTTGGCAAAGAATTCCTCGAGGGCCGGATCCGAATTCCTGTATTTGTCTGAAAAC
Features (pLannotate 1.2.2; 17 found; start..end, strand, type, name):
    367..4468    +  CDS            dCas9 (fragment): catalytically dead mutant of the Cas9 endonuclease from the Streptococcus pyogenes Type II CRISPR/Cas system RNA-guided DNA-binding protein that lacks endonuclease activity due to the D10A mutation in the RuvC catalytic domain and the N863A mutation in the HNH catalytic domain
   4570..6582    +  CDS            gag-pol (fragment): POL_MLVMS - Experimental evidence at protein level: Swiss-Prot protein existence level 1. [Integrase]: Catalyzes viral DNA integration into the host chromosome, by performing a series of DNA cutting and joining reactions. This enzyme activity takes place after virion entry into a cell and reverse transcription of the RNA genome in dsDNA. The first step in the integration process is 3' processing. This step requires a complex comprising the viral genome, matrix protein and integrase. This complex is called the pre-integration complex (PIC). The integrase protein removes 2 nucleotides from each
   6755..6810    +  polyA_signal   β-globin poly(A) signal: rabbit β-globin polyadenylation signal (Gil and Proudfoot, 1987)
   7190..7212    -  protein_bind   lac operator (fragment): The lac repressor binds to the lac operator to inhibit transcription in E. coli. This inhibition can be relieved by adding lactose or isopropyl-β-D-thiogalactopyranoside (IPTG). lac repressor encoded by lacI
   7216..7246    -  promoter       lac promoter: promoter for the E. coli lac operon
   7261..7282    -  protein_bind   CAP binding site: CAP binding activates transcription in the presence of cAMP. E. coli catabolite activator protein
   7295..7387    -  CDS            lacI (fragment): lac repressor; lacI; The lac repressor binds to the lac operator to inhibit transcription in E. coli. This inhibition can be relieved by adding lactose or isopropyl-β-D-thiogalactopyranoside (IPTG).
   7570..8158    -  rep_origin     ori: high-copy-number ColE1/pMB1/pBR322/pUC origin of replication
   8329..9189    -  CDS            AmpR: β-lactamase; bla; confers resistance to ampicillin, carbenicillin, and related antibiotics
   9190..9294    -  promoter       AmpR promoter: bla
   9347..9775    -  rep_origin     f1 ori (sequence partly withheld): f1 bacteriophage origin of replication; arrow indicates direction of (+) strand synthesis
   9780..9935    -  CDS            lacZα (fragment): LacZα fragment of β-galactosidase; lacZ fragment
   9943..9961    +  promoter       T7 promoter: promoter for bacteriophage T7 RNA polymerase
   9970..9999    +  misc_feature   MCS (fragment): pBluescript multiple cloning site
  10082..10461   +  enhancer       CMV enhancer: human cytomegalovirus immediate early enhancer
  10462..10665   +  promoter       CMV promoter: human cytomegalovirus (CMV) immediate early promoter
  10777..11349   +  intron         β-globin intron: intron from rabbit β-globin gene
