[The description below was written by a language model from this plasmid's Addgene catalogue record and pLannotate feature annotations shown in this document.]
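Description:
P4-PE is an 11.4 kb mammalian expression plasmid on a pcDNA3-like backbone, catalogued as a packaging plasmid for producing v3b prime editor engineered virus-like particles (PE-eVLPs). It is propagated in E. coli through a high-copy ColE1/pUC-type origin with ampicillin selection from a β-lactamase gene under its own promoter. The backbone also carries an f1 phage origin and pBluescript-type remnants (lac promoter/operator, lacZα and lacI fragments, a T7 promoter and part of a multiple cloning site), which have no evident role in the construct's mammalian function.

The expression cassette spans the plasmid's numbering origin. A CMV enhancer and immediate-early promoter are followed by a rabbit β-globin intron, which generally improves transcript processing and expression, then the roughly 6.7 kb insert, and finally a rabbit β-globin polyadenylation signal. Automated annotation splits the insert into two main parts. The first is a Streptococcus pyogenes Cas9-derived coding region, matched by the software to a dCas9 fragment. The second, downstream, is a segment matching Moloney murine leukemia virus gag-pol polyprotein. In a prime editor this second segment would be expected to be the reverse transcriptase domain fused to a Cas9 nickase, although the record does not spell out the mutations or the editor version. About 360 bp at the start of the insert lie upstream of the Cas9 match and are unannotated. The record does not define what "P4" denotes, nor does it describe any nuclear localization signals or linkers.

According to the stated purpose, the plasmid is transfected into producer cells along with the other eVLP components so that prime editor protein is incorporated into particles for transient ribonucleoprotein delivery, including in vivo.
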