Addgene plasmid #211375: P4-PE
Purpose: Packaging plasmid for v3b PE-eVLP production
Depositing lab: David Liu. Depositing organization: Broad Institute. Publication: Engineered virus-like particles for transient delivery of prime editor ribonucleoprotein complexes in vivo. An M, Raguram A, Du SW, Banskota S, Davis JR, Newby GA, Chen PZ, Palczewski K, Liu DR. Nat Biotechnol. 2024 Jan 8. doi: 10.1038/s41587-023-02078-y. PubMed 38191664.
Backbone
  Vector backbone: pCDNA3-like
  Backbone size w/o insert (bp): 4756
  Total vector size (bp): 11443
  Vector type: Mammalian Expression
Growth in bacteria
  Bacterial resistance: Ampicillin, 100 μg/mL
  Growth temperature: 37°C
  Growth strain: DH5alpha
  Copy number: High Copy
Gene/Insert
  Gene/Insert name: P4-PE
  Species: H. sapiens (human), M. musculus (mouse)
  Insert size (bp): 6687
Terms and licenses: Academic/Nonprofit Terms; Industry Terms: Not Available to Industry
How to cite: P4-PE was a gift from David Liu (Addgene plasmid # 211375 ; http://n2t.net/addgene:211375 ; RRID:Addgene_211375)
